>Addgene plasmid #60416 | pLL7.0: tgRFPt-SSPB R73Q | addgene full sequence | sequence record 392663 | Addgene NGS Result
GTCGACGGATCGGGAGATCTCCCGATCCCCTATGGTGCACTCTCAGTACAATCTGCTCTGATGCCGCATA
GTTAAGCCAGTATCTGCTCCCTGCTTGTGTGTTGGAGGTCGCTGAGTAGTGCGCGAGCAAAATTTAAGCT
ACAACAAGGCAAGGCTTGACCGACAATTGCATGAAGAATCTGCTTAGGGTTAGGCGTTTTGCGCTGCTTC
GCGATGTACGGGCCAGATATACGCGTTGACATTGATTATTGACTAGTTATTAATAGTAATCAATTACGGG
GTCATTAGTTCATAGCCCATATATGGAGTTCCGCGTTACATAACTTACGGTAAATGGCCCGCCTGGCTGA
CCGCCCAACGACCCCCGCCCATTGACGTCAATAATGACGTATGTTCCCATAGTAACGCCAATAGGGACTT
TCCATTGACGTCAATGGGTGGAGTATTTACGGTAAACTGCCCACTTGGCAGTACATCAAGTGTATCATAT
GCCAAGTACGCCCCCTATTGACGTCAATGACGGTAAATGGCCCGCCTGGCATTATGCCCAGTACATGACC
TTATGGGACTTTCCTACTTGGCAGTACATCTACGTATTAGTCATCGCTATTACCATGGTGATGCGGTTTT
GGCAGTACATCAATGGGCGTGGATAGCGGTTTGACTCACGGGGATTTCCAAGTCTCCACCCCATTGACGT
CAATGGGAGTTTGTTTTGGCACCAAAATCAACGGGACTTTCCAAAATGTCGTAACAACTCCGCCCCATTG
ACGCAAATGGGCGGTAGGCGTGTACGGTGGGAGGTCTATATAAGCAGCGCGTTTTGCCTGTACTGGGTCT
CTCTGGTTAGACCAGATCTGAGCCTGGGAGCTCTCTGGCTAACTAGGGAACCCACTGCTTAAGCCTCAAT
AAAGCTTGCCTTGAGTGCTTCAAGTAGTGTGTGCCCGTCTGTTGTGTGACTCTGGTAACTAGAGATCCCT
CAGACCCTTTTAGTCAGTGTGGAAAATCTCTAGCAGTGGCGCCCGAACAGGGACTTGAAAGCGAAAGGGA
AACCAGAGGAGCTCTCTCGACGCAGGACTCGGCTTGCTGAAGCGCGCACGGCAAGAGGCGAGGGGCGGCG
ACTGGTGAGTACGCCAAAAATTTTGACTAGCGGAGGCTAGAAGGAGAGAGATGGGTGCGAGAGCGTCAGT
ATTAAGCGGGGGAGAATTAGATCGCGATGGGAAAAAATTCGGTTAAGGCCAGGGGGAAAGAAAAAATATA
AATTAAAACATATAGTATGGGCAAGCAGGGAGCTAGAACGATTCGCAGTTAATCCTGGCCTGTTAGAAAC
ATCAGAAGGCTGTAGACAAATACTGGGACAGCTACAACCATCCCTTCAGACAGGATCAGAAGAACTTAGA
TCATTATATAATACAGTAGCAACCCTCTATTGTGTGCATCAAAGGATAGAGATAAAAGACACCAAGGAAG
CTTTAGACAAGATAGAGGAAGAGCAAAACAAAAGTAAGACCACCGCACAGCAAGCGGCCGGCCGCTGATC
TTCAGACCTGGAGGAGGAGATATGAGGGACAATTGGAGAAGTGAATTATATAAATATAAAGTAGTAAAAA
TTGAACCATTAGGAGTAGCACCCACCAAGGCAAAGAGAAGAGTGGTGCAGAGAGAAAAAAGAGCAGTGGG
AATAGGAGCTTTGTTCCTTGGGTTCTTGGGAGCAGCAGGAAGCACTATGGGCGCAGCGTCAATGACGCTG
ACGGTACAGGCCAGACAATTATTGTCTGGTATAGTGCAGCAGCAGAACAATTTGCTGAGGGCTATTGAGG
CGCAACAGCATCTGTTGCAACTCACAGTCTGGGGCATCAAGCAGCTCCAGGCAAGAATCCTGGCTGTGGA
AAGATACCTAAAGGATCAACAGCTCCTGGGGATTTGGGGTTGCTCTGGAAAACTCATTTGCACCACTGCT
GTGCCTTGGAATGCTAGTTGGAGTAATAAATCTCTGGAACAGATTTGGAATCACACGACCTGGATGGAGT
GGGACAGAGAAATTAACAATTACACAAGCTTAATACACTCCTTAATTGAAGAATCGCAAAACCAGCAAGA
AAAGAATGAACAAGAATTATTGGAATTAGATAAATGGGCAAGTTTGTGGAATTGGTTTAACATAACAAAT
TGGCTGTGGTATATAAAATTATTCATAATGATAGTAGGAGGCTTGGTAGGTTTAAGAATAGTTTTTGCTG
TACTTTCTATAGTGAATAGAGTTAGGCAGGGATATTCACCATTATCGTTTCAGACCCACCTCCCAACCCC
GAGGGGACCCGACAGGCCCGAAGGAATAGAAGAAGAAGGTGGAGAGAGAGACAGAGACAGATCCATTCGA
TTAGTGAACGGATCGGCACTGCGTGCGCCAATTCTGCAGACAAATGGCAGTATTCATCCACAATTTTAAA
AGAAAAGGGGGGATTGGGGGGTACAGTGCAGGGGAAAGAATAGTAGACATAATAGCAACAGACATACAAA
CTAAAGAATTACAAAAACAAATTACAAAAATTCAAAATTTTCGGGTTTATTACAGGGACAGCAGAGATCC
AGTTTGGTTAGTACCGCGCTCTAGAGATCCGACGCGCCATCTCTAGGCCCGCGCCGGCCCCCTCGCACAG
ACTTGTGGGAGAAGCTCGGCTACTCCCCTGCCCCGGTTAATTTGCATATAATATTTCCTAGTAACTATAG
AGGCTTAATGTGCGATAAAAGACAGATAATCTGTTCTTTTTAATACTAGCTACATTTTACATGATAGGCT
TGGATTTCTATAAGAGATACAAATACTAAATTATTATTTTAAAAAACAGCACAAAAGGAAACTCACCCTA
ACTGTAAAGTAATTGTGTGTTTTGAGACTATAAATATCCCTTGGAGAAAAGCCTTGTTAACGCGCGGTGA
CCCTCGAGGTCGACGGTATCGATAAGCTCGCTTCACGAGATTCCAGCAGGTCGAGGGACCTAATAACTTC
GTATAGCATACATTATACGAAGTTATATTAAGGGTTCCAAGCTTAAGCGGCCGCGTGGATAACCGTATTA
CCGCCATGCATTAGTTATTAATAGTAATCAATTACGGGGTCATTAGTTCATAGCCCATATATGGAGTTCC
GCGTTACATAACTTACGGTAAATGGCCCGCCTGGCTGACCGCCCAACGACCCCCGCCCATTGACGTCAAT
AATGACGTATGTTCCCATAGTAACGCCAATAGGGACTTTCCATTGACGTCAATGGGTGGAGTATTTACGG
TAAACTGCCCACTTGGCAGTACATCAAGTGTATCATATGCCAAGTACGCCCCCTATTGACGTCAATGACG
GTAAATGGCCCGCCTGGCATTATGCCCAGTACATGACCTTATGGGACTTTCCTACTTGGCAGTACATCTA
CGTATTAGTCATCGCTATTACCATGGTGATGCGGTTTTGGCAGTACATCAATGGGCGTGGATAGCGGTTT
GACTCACGGGGATTTCCAAGTCTCCACCCCATTGACGTCAATGGGAGTTTGTTTTGGCACCAAAATCAAC
GGGACTTTCCAAAATGTCGTAACAACTCCGCCCCATTGACGCAAATGGGCGGTAGGCGTGTACGGTGGGA
GGTCTATATAAGCAGAGCTGGTTTAGTGAACCGTCAGATCCGCTAGAATTGACCGGTCGCCACCATGGTG
TCTAAGGGCGAAGAGCTGATTAAGGAGAACATGCACATGAAGCTGTACATGGAGGGCACCGTGAACAACC
ACCACTTCAAGTGCACATCCGAGGGCGAAGGCAAGCCCTACGAGGGCACCCAGACCATGAGAATCAAGGT
GGTCGAGGGCGGCCCTCTCCCCTTCGCCTTCGACATCCTGGCTACCAGCTTCATGTACGGCAGCAGAACC
TTCATCAACCACACCCAGGGCATCCCCGACTTCTTTAAGCAGTCCTTCCCTGAGGGCTTCACATGGGAGA
GAGTCACCACATACGAAGACGGGGGCGTGCTGACCGCTACCCAGGACACCAGCCTCCAGGACGGCTGCCT
CATCTACAACGTCAAGATCAGAGGGGTGAACTTCCCATCCAACGGCCCTGTGATGCAGAAGAAAACACTC
GGCTGGGAGGCCAACACCGAGATGCTGTACCCCGCTGACGGCGGCCTGGAAGGCAGAACCGACATGGCCC
TGAAGCTCGTGGGCGGGGGCCACCTGATCTGCAACTTCAAGACCACATACAGATCCAAGAAACCCGCTAA
GAACCTCAAGATGCCCGGCGTCTACTATGTGGACCACAGACTGGAAAGAATCAAGGAGGCCGACAAAGAG
ACCTACGTCGAGCAGCACGAGGTGGCTGTGGCCAGATACTGCGACCTCCCTAGCAAACTGGGGCACAAAC
TTAATGGCATGGACGAGCTGTACAAGTCCGGACTCAGATCTCGAGCTCAAGCTTCGAACGAATTCGGCAT
TGATCTGAGCGGCCTGACCCTGCAGGAATTCAGCTCCCCGAAACGCCCTAAGCTGCTGCGTGAATATTAC
GATTGGCTGGTTGATAACAGCTTTACCCCATATCTGGTGGTGGATGCCACATACCTGGGCGTGAACGTGC
CCGTGGAGTATGTGAAAGACGGTCAGATCGTGCTGAATCTGTCTGCAAGTGCGACCGGCAACCTGCAACT
GACAAATGATTTTATCCAGTTCAACGCCCAGTTTAAGGGCGTGTCTCGTGAACTGTATATCCCGATGGGT
GCCGCTCTGGCCATTTACGCTCGCGAGAACGGCGATGGTGTGATGTTCGAACCAGAAGAAATCTATGACG
AGCTGAATATTGGTTAAGGATCCACCGGATCAAGATAACCTGCAGGCAATTCGTCGAGGGACCTAATAAC
TTCGTATAGCATACATTATACGAAGTTATACATGTTTAAGGGTTCCGGTTCCACTAGGTACAATTCGATA
TCAAGCTTATCGATAATCAACCTCTGGATTACAAAATTTGTGAAAGATTGACTGGTATTCTTAACTATGT
TGCTCCTTTTACGCTATGTGGATACGCTGCTTTAATGCCTTTGTATCATGCTATTGCTTCCCGTATGGCT
TTCATTTTCTCCTCCTTGTATAAATCCTGGTTGCTGTCTCTTTATGAGGAGTTGTGGCCCGTTGTCAGGC
AACGTGGCGTGGTGTGCACTGTGTTTGCTGACGCAACCCCCACTGGTTGGGGCATTGCCACCACCTGTCA
GCTCCTTTCCGGGACTTTCGCTTTCCCCCTCCCTATTGCCACGGCGGAACTCATCGCCGCCTGCCTTGCC
CGCTGCTGGACAGGGGCTCGGCTGTTGGGCACTGACAATTCCGTGGTGTTGTCGGGGAAATCATCGTCCT
TTCCTTGGCTGCTCGCCTGTGTTGCCACCTGGATTCTGCGCGGGACGTCCTTCTGCTACGTCCCTTCGGC
CCTCAATCCAGCGGACCTTCCTTCCCGGCCTGCTGCCGGCTCTGCGGCCTCTTCCGCGTCTTCGCCTTCG
CCCTCAGACGAGTCGGATCTCCCTTTGGGCCGCCTCCCCGCATCGATACCGTCGACCTCGATCGAGACCT
AGAAAAACATGGAGCAATCACAAGTAGCAATACAGCAGCTACCAATGCTGATTGTGCCTGGCTAGAAGCA
CAAGAGGAGGAGGAGGTGGGTTTTCCAGTCACACCTCAGGTACCTTTAAGACCAATGACTTACAAGGCAG
CTGTAGATCTTAGCCACTTTTTAAAAGAAAAGGGGGGACTGGAAGGGCTAATTCACTCCCAACGAAGACA
AGATATCCTTGATCTGTGGATCTACCACACACAAGGCTACTTCCCTGATTGGCAGAACTACACACCAGGG
CCAGGGATCAGATATCCACTGACCTTTGGATGGTGCTACAAGCTAGTACCAGTTGAGCAAGAGAAGGTAG
AAGAAGCCAATGAAGGAGAGAACACCCGCTTGTTACACCCTGTGAGCCTGCATGGGATGGATGACCCGGA
GAGAGAAGTATTAGAGTGGAGGTTTGACAGCCGCCTAGCATTTCATCACATGGCCCGAGAGCTGCATCCG
GACTGTACTGGGTCTCTCTGGTTAGACCAGATCTGAGCCTGGGAGCTCTCTGGCTAACTAGGGAACCCAC
TGCTTAAGCCTCAATAAAGCTTGCCTTGAGTGCTTCAAGTAGTGTGTGCCCGTCTGTTGTGTGACTCTGG
TAACTAGAGATCCCTCAGACCCTTTTAGTCAGTGTGGAAAATCTCTAGCAGCATGTGAGCAAAAGGCCAG
CAAAAGGCCAGGAACCGTAAAAAGGCCGCGTTGCTGGCGTTTTTCCATAGGCTCCGCCCCCCTGACGAGC
ATCACAAAAATCGACGCTCAAGTCAGAGGTGGCGAAACCCGACAGGACTATAAAGATACCAGGCGTTTCC
CCCTGGAAGCTCCCTCGTGCGCTCTCCTGTTCCGACCCTGCCGCTTACCGGATACCTGTCCGCCTTTCTC
CCTTCGGGAAGCGTGGCGCTTTCTCATAGCTCACGCTGTAGGTATCTCAGTTCGGTGTAGGTCGTTCGCT
CCAAGCTGGGCTGTGTGCACGAACCCCCCGTTCAGCCCGACCGCTGCGCCTTATCCGGTAACTATCGTCT
TGAGTCCAACCCGGTAAGACACGACTTATCGCCACTGGCAGCAGCCACTGGTAACAGGATTAGCAGAGCG
AGGTATGTAGGCGGTGCTACAGAGTTCTTGAAGTGGTGGCCTAACTACGGCTACACTAGAAGAACAGTAT
TTGGTATCTGCGCTCTGCTGAAGCCAGTTACCTTCGGAAAAAGAGTTGGTAGCTCTTGATCCGGCAAACA
AACCACCGCTGGTAGCGGTGGTTTTTTTGTTTGCAAGCAGCAGATTACGCGCAGAAAAAAAGGATCTCAA
GAAGATCCTTTGATCTTTTCTACGGGGTCTGACGCTCAGTGGAACGAAAACTCACGTTAAGGGATTTTGG
TCATGAGATTATCAAAAAGGATCTTCACCTAGATCCTTTTAAATTAAAAATGAAGTTTTAAATCAATCTA
AAGTATATATGAGTAAACTTGGTCTGACAGTTACCAATGCTTAATCAGTGAGGCACCTATCTCAGCGATC
TGTCTATTTCGTTCATCCATAGTTGCCTGACTCCCCGTCGTGTAGATAACTACGATACGGGAGGGCTTAC
CATCTGGCCCCAGTGCTGCAATGATACCGCGAGACCCACGCTCACCGGCTCCAGATTTATCAGCAATAAA
CCAGCCAGCCGGAAGGGCCGAGCGCAGAAGTGGTCCTGCAACTTTATCCGCCTCCATCCAGTCTATTAAT
TGTTGCCGGGAAGCTAGAGTAAGTAGTTCGCCAGTTAATAGTTTGCGCAACGTTGTTGCCATTGCTACAG
GCATCGTGGTGTCACGCTCGTCGTTTGGTATGGCTTCATTCAGCTCCGGTTCCCAACGATCAAGGCGAGT
TACATGATCCCCCATGTTGTGCAAAAAAGCGGTTAGCTCCTTCGGTCCTCCGATCGTTGTCAGAAGTAAG
TTGGCCGCAGTGTTATCACTCATGGTTATGGCAGCACTGCATAATTCTCTTACTGTCATGCCATCCGTAA
GATGCTTTTCTGTGACTGGTGAGTACTCAACCAAGTCATTCTGAGAATAGTGTATGCGGCGACCGAGTTG
CTCTTGCCCGGCGTCAATACGGGATAATACCGCGCCACATAGCAGAACTTTAAAAGTGCTCATCATTGGA
AAACGTTCTTCGGGGCGAAAACTCTCAAGGATCTTACCGCTGTTGAGATCCAGTTCGATGTAACCCACTC
GTGCACCCAACTGATCTTCAGCATCTTTTACTTTCACCAGCGTTTCTGGGTGAGCAAAAACAGGAAGGCA
AAATGCCGCAAAAAAGGGAATAAGGGCGACACGGAAATGTTGAATACTCATACTCTTCCTTTTTCAATAT
TATTGAAGCATTTATCAGGGTTATTGTCTCATGAGCGGATACATATTTGAATGTATTTAGAAAAATAAAC
AAATAGGGGTTCCGCGCACATTTCCCCGAAAAGTGCCACCTGAC
Features (pLannotate 1.2.2; 26 found; start..end, strand, type, name):
     31..83      -  misc_feature   bom (fragment): basis of mobility region from pBR322
    238..617     +  enhancer       CMV enhancer: human cytomegalovirus immediate early enhancer
    618..817     +  promoter       CMV promoter: human cytomegalovirus (CMV) immediate early promoter
    835..1015    +  LTR            5' LTR (truncated): truncated 5' long terminal repeat (LTR) from HIV-1
   1062..1187    +  misc_feature   HIV-1 Ψ: packaging signal of human immunodeficiency virus type 1
   1171..1509    +  CDS            HIV-1 gag (fragment): gag protein from human immunodeficiency virus 1; gag
   1684..1917    +  misc_feature   RRE: The Rev response element (RRE) of HIV-1 allows for Rev-dependent mRNA export from the nucleus to the cytoplasm.
   2294..2394    +  CDS            Rev (fragment): human immunodeficiency virus 1 (HIV-1) Rev protein; rev; enhances nuclear export of unspliced and incompletely spliced viral mRNAs
   2444..2561    +  misc_feature   cPPT/CTS: central polypurine tract and central termination sequence of HIV-1
   2616..2928    +  promoter       U6 promoter: RNA polymerase III promoter for mouse U6 snRNA (Das et al., 1988)
   2941..2968    -  misc_feature   MCS (fragment): pBluescript multiple cloning site
   3003..3036    +  protein_bind   loxP: Cre-mediated recombination occurs in the 8-bp core sequence (GCATACAT). Cre recombinase
   3152..3455    +  enhancer       CMV enhancer: human cytomegalovirus immediate early enhancer
   3456..3659    +  promoter       CMV promoter: human cytomegalovirus (CMV) immediate early promoter
   3705..4436    +  CDS            TagRFP-T: TagRFP-T is a basic (constitutively fluorescent) red fluorescent protein published in 2008, derived from Entacmaea quadricolor. It has low acid sensitivity.
   4437..4468    +  misc_feature   MCS (fragment): multiple cloning site
   4512..4841    +  CDS            sspB (fragment): SSPB_HAEIN - Experimental evidence at protein level: Swiss-Prot protein existence level 1. Also stimulates degradation of the N-terminus of RseA (residues 1-108, alone or in complex with sigma-E) by ClpX-ClpP in a non-ssrA-mediated fashion. From Haemophilus influenzae (strain ATCC 51907 / DSM 11121 / KW20 / Rd).
   4896..4929    +  protein_bind   loxP: Cre-mediated recombination occurs in the 8-bp core sequence (GCATACAT). Cre recombinase
   4962..4985    +  misc_feature   MCS (fragment): pBluescript multiple cloning site
   4985..5571    +  misc_feature   WPRE: woodchuck hepatitis virus posttranscriptional regulatory element
   5572..5591    +  misc_feature   MCS (fragment): pBluescript multiple cloning site
   5593..6093    +  CDS            nef (fragment): NEF_HV1LA - Experimental evidence at protein level: Swiss-Prot protein existence level 1. Extracellular Nef protein targets CD4(+) T-lymphocytes for apoptosis by interacting with CXCR4 surface receptors. From Human immunodeficiency virus type 1 group M subtype B (isolate Lai) (HIV-1).
   6100..6280    +  LTR            5' LTR (truncated): truncated 5' long terminal repeat (LTR) from HIV-1
   6342..6930    -  rep_origin     ori: high-copy-number ColE1/pMB1/pBR322/pUC origin of replication
   7101..7961    -  CDS            AmpR: β-lactamase; bla; confers resistance to ampicillin, carbenicillin, and related antibiotics
   7962..8066    -  promoter       AmpR promoter: bla
