>Addgene plasmid #60416 | pLL7.0: tgRFPt-SSPB R73Q | analyzer sequence | sequence record 98839
GTCGACGGATCGGGAGATCTCCCGATCCCCTATGGTGCACTCTCAGTACAATCTGCTCTGATGCCGCATA
GTTAAGCCAGTATCTGCTCCCTGCTTGTGTGTTGGAGGTCGCTGAGTAGTGCGCGAGCAAAATTTAAGCT
ACAACAAGGCAAGGCTTGACCGACAATTGCATGAAGAATCTGCTTAGGGTTAGGCGTTTTGCGCTGCTTC
GCGATGTACGGGCCAGATATACGCGTTGACATTGATTATTGACTAGTTATTAATAGTAATCAATTACGGG
GTCATTAGTTCATAGCCCATATATGGAGTTCCGCGTTACATAACTTACGGTAAATGGCCCGCCTGGCTGA
CCGCCCAACGACCCCCGCCCATTGACGTCAATAATGACGTATGTTCCCATAGTAACGCCAATAGGGACTT
TCCATTGACGTCAATGGGTGGAGTATTTACGGTAAACTGCCCACTTGGCAGTACATCAAGTGTATCATAT
GCCAAGTACGCCCCCTATTGACGTCAATGACGGTAAATGGCCCGCCTGGCATTATGCCCAGTACATGACC
TTATGGGACTTTCCTACTTGGCAGTACATCTACGTATTAGTCATCGCTATTACCATGGTGATGCGGTTTT
GGCAGTACATCAATGGGCGTGGATAGCGGTTTGACTCACGGGGATTTCCAAGTCTCCACCCCATTGACGT
CAATGGGAGTTTGTTTTGGCACCAAAATCAACGGGACTTTCCAAAATGTCGTAACAACTCCGCCCCATTG
ACGCAAATGGGCGGTAGGCGTGTACGGTGGGAGGTCTATATAAGCAGCGCGTTTTGCCTGTACTGGGTCT
CTCTGGTTAGACCAGATCTGAGCCTGGGAGCTCTCTGGCTAACTAGGGAACCCACTGCTTAAGCCTCAAT
AAAGCTTGCCTTGAGTGCTTCAAGTAGTGTGTGCCCGTCTGTTGTGTGACTCTGGTAACTAGAGATCCCT
CAGACCCTTTTAGTCAGTGTGGAAAATCTCTAGCAGTGGCGCCCGAACAGGGACTTGAAAGCGAAAGGGA
AACCAGAGGAGCTCTCTCGACGCAGGACTCGGCTTGCTGAAGCGCGCACGGCAAGAGGCGAGGGGCGGCG
ACTGGTGAGTACGCCAAAAATTTTGACTAGCGGAGGCTAGAAGGAGAGAGATGGGTGCGAGAGCGTCAGT
ATTAAGCGGGGGAGAATTAGATCGCGATGGGAAAAAATTCGGTTAAGGCCAGGGGGAAAGAAAAAATATA
AATTAAAACATATAGTATGGGCAAGCAGGGAGCTAGAACGATTCGCAGTTAATCCTGGCCTGTTAGAAAC
ATCAGAAGGCTGTAGACAAATACTGGGACAGCTACAACCATCCCTTCAGACAGGATCAGAAGAACTTAGA
TCATTATATAATACAGTAGCAACCCTCTATTGTGTGCATCAAAGGATAGAGATAAAAGACACCAAGGAAG
CTTTAGACAAGATAGAGGAAGAGCAAAACAAAAGTAAGACCACCGCACAGCAAGCGGCCGGCCGCGCTGA
TCTTCAGACCTGGAGGAGGAGATATGAGGGACAATTGGAGAAGTGAATTATATAAATATAAAGTAGTAAA
AATTGAACCATTAGGAGTAGCACCCACCAAGGCAAAGAGAAGAGTGGTGCAGAGAGAAAAAAGAGCAGTG
GGAATAGGAGCTTTGTTCCTTGGGTTCTTGGGAGCAGCAGGAAGCACTATGGGCGCAGCGTCAATGACGC
TGACGGTACAGGCCAGACAATTATTGTCTGGTATAGTGCAGCAGCAGAACAATTTGCTGAGGGCTATTGA
GGCGCAACAGCATCTGTTGCAACTCACAGTCTGGGGCATCAAGCAGCTCCAGGCAAGAATCCTGGCTGTG
GAAAGATACCTAAAGGATCAACAGCTCCTGGGGATTTGGGGTTGCTCTGGAAAACTCATTTGCACCACTG
CTGTGCCTTGGAATGCTAGTTGGAGTAATAAATCTCTGGAACAGATTTGGAATCACACGACCTGGATGGA
GTGGGACAGAGAAATTAACAATTACACAAGCTTAATACACTCCTTAATTGAAGAATCGCAAAACCAGCAA
GAAAAGAATGAACAAGAATTATTGGAATTAGATAAATGGGCAAGTTTGTGGAATTGGTTTAACATAACAA
ATTGGCTGTGGTATATAAAATTATTCATAATGATAGTAGGAGGCTTGGTAGGTTTAAGAATAGTTTTTGC
TGTACTTTCTATAGTGAATAGAGTTAGGCAGGGATATTCACCATTATCGTTTCAGACCCACCTCCCAACC
CCGAGGGGACCCGACAGGCCCGAAGGAATAGAAGAAGAAGGTGGAGAGAGAGACAGAGACAGATCCATTC
GATTAGTGAACGGATCGGCACTGCGTGCGCCAATTCTGCAGACAAATGGCAGTATTCATCCACAATTTTA
AAAGAAAAGGGGGGATTGGGGGGTACAGTGCAGGGGAAAGAATAGTAGACATAATAGCAACAGACATACA
AACTAAAGAATTACAAAAACAAATTACAAAAATTCAAAATTTTCGGGTTTATTACAGGGACAGCAGAGAT
CCAGTTTGGTTAGTACCGCGCTCTAGAGATCCGACGCCGCCATCTCTAGGCCCGCGCCGGCCCCCTCGCA
CAGACTTGTGGGAGAAGCTCGGCTACTCCCCTGCCCCGGTTAATTTGCATATAATATTTCCTAGTAACTA
TAGAGGCTTAATGTGCGATAAAAGACAGATAATCTGTTCTTTTTAATACTAGCTACATTTTACATGATAG
GCTTGGATTTCTATAAGAGATACAAATACTAAATTATTATTTTAAAAAACAGCACAAAAGGAAACTCACC
CTAACTGTAAAGTAATTGTGTGTTTTGAGACTATAAATATCCCTTGGAGAAAAGCCTTGTTAACGCGCGG
TGACCCTCGAGGTCGACGGTATCGATAAGCTCGCTTCACGAGATTCCAGCAGGTCGAGGGACCTAATAAC
TTCGTATAGCATACATTATACGAAGTTATATTAAGGGTTCCAAGCTTAAGCGGCCGCGTGGATAACCGTA
TTACCGCCATGCATTAGTTATTAATAGTAATCAATTACGGGGTCATTAGTTCATAGCCCATATATGGAGT
TCCGCGTTACATAACTTACGGTAAATGGCCCGCCTGGCTGACCGCCCAACGACCCCCGCCCATTGACGTC
AATAATGACGTATGTTCCCATAGTAACGCCAATAGGGACTTTCCATTGACGTCAATGGGTGGAGTATTTA
CGGTAAACTGCCCACTTGGCAGTACATCAAGTGTATCATATGCCAAGTACGCCCCCTATTGACGTCAATG
ACGGTAAATGGCCCGCCTGGCATTATGCCCAGTACATGACCTTATGGGACTTTCCTACTTGGCAGTACAT
CTACGTATTAGTCATCGCTATTACCATGGTGATGCGGTTTTGGCAGTACATCAATGGGCGTGGATAGCGG
TTTGACTCACGGGGATTTCCAAGTCTCCACCCCATTGACGTCAATGGGAGTTTGTTTTGGCACCAAAATC
AACGGGACTTTCCAAAATGTCGTAACAACTCCGCCCCATTGACGCAAATGGGCGGTAGGCGTGTACGGTG
GGAGGTCTATATAAGCAGAGCTGGTTTAGTGAACCGTCAGATCCGCTAGAATTGACCGGTCGCCACCATG
GTGTCTAAGGGCGAAGAGCTGATTAAGGAGAACATGCACATGAAGCTGTACATGGAGGGCACCGTGAACA
ACCACCACTTCAAGTGCACATCCGAGGGCGAAGGCAAGCCCTACGAGGGCACCCAGACCATGAGAATCAA
GGTGGTCGAGGGCGGCCCTCTCCCCTTCGCCTTCGACATCCTGGCTACCAGCTTCATGTACGGCAGCAGA
ACCTTCATCAACCACACCCAGGGCATCCCCGACTTCTTTAAGCAGTCCTTCCCTGAGGGCTTCACATGGG
AGAGAGTCACCACATACGAAGACGGGGGCGTGCTGACCGCTACCCAGGACACCAGCCTCCAGGACGGCTG
CCTCATCTACAACGTCAAGATCAGAGGGGTGAACTTCCCATCCAACGGCCCTGTGATGCAGAAGAAAACA
CTCGGCTGGGAGGCCAACACCGAGATGCTGTACCCCGCTGACGGCGGCCTGGAAGGCAGAACCGACATGG
CCCTGAAGCTCGTGGGCGGGGGCCACCTGATCTGCAACTTCAAGACCACATACAGATCCAAGAAACCCGC
TAAGAACCTCAAGATGCCCGGCGTCTACTATGTGGACCACAGACTGGAAAGAATCAAGGAGGCCGACAAA
GAGACCTACGTCGAGCAGCACGAGGTGGCTGTGGCCAGATACTGCGACCTCCCTAGCAAACTGGGGCACA
AACTTAATGGCATGGACGAGCTGTACAAGTCCGGACTCAGATCTCGAGCTCAAGCTTCGAACGAATTCGG
CATTGATCTGAGCGGCCTGACCCTGCAGGAATTCAGCTCCCCGAAACGCCCTAAGCTGCTGCGTGAATAT
TACGATTGGCTGGTTGATAACAGCTTTACCCCATATCTGGTGGTGGATGCCACATACCTGGGCGTGAACG
TGCCCGTGGAGTATGTGAAAGACGGTCAGATCGTGCTGAATCTGTCTGCAAGTGCGACCGGCAACCTGCA
ACTGACAAATGATTTTATCCAGTTCAACGCCCAGTTTAAGGGCGTGTCTCGTGAACTGTATATCCCGATG
GGTGCCGCTCTGGCCATTTACGCTCGCGAGAACGGCGATGGTGTGATGTTCGAACCAGAAGAAATCTATG
ACGAGCTGAATATTGGTTAAGGATCCACCGGATCAAGATAACCTGCAGGCAATTCGTCGAGGGACCTAAT
AACTTCGTATAGCATACATTATACGAAGTTATACATGTTTAAGGGTTCCGGTTCCACTAGGTACAATTCG
ATATCAAGCTTATCGATAATCAACCTCTGGATTACAAAATTTGTGAAAGATTGACTGGTATTCTTAACTA
TGTTGCTCCTTTTACGCTATGTGGATACGCTGCTTTAATGCCTTTGTATCATGCTATTGCTTCCCGTATG
GCTTTCATTTTCTCCTCCTTGTATAAATCCTGGTTGCTGTCTCTTTATGAGGAGTTGTGGCCCGTTGTCA
GGCAACGTGGCGTGGTGTGCACTGTGTTTGCTGACGCAACCCCCACTGGTTGGGGCATTGCCACCACCTG
TCAGCTCCTTTCCGGGACTTTCGCTTTCCCCCTCCCTATTGCCACGGCGGAACTCATCGCCGCCTGCCTT
GCCCGCTGCTGGACAGGGGCTCGGCTGTTGGGCACTGACAATTCCGTGGTGTTGTCGGGGAAATCATCGT
CCTTTCCTTGGCTGCTCGCCTGTGTTGCCACCTGGATTCTGCGCGGGACGTCCTTCTGCTACGTCCCTTC
GGCCCTCAATCCAGCGGACCTTCCTTCCCGCGCGGCCTGCTGCCGGCTCTGCGGCCTCTTCCGCGTCTTC
GCCTTCGCCCTCAGACGAGTCGGATCTCCCTTTGGGCCGCCTCCCCGCATCGATACCGTCGACCTCGATC
GAGACCTAGAAAAACATGGAGCAATCACAAGTAGCAATACAGCAGCTACCAATGCTGATTGTGCCTGGCT
AGAAGCACAAGAGGAGGAGGAGGTGGGTTTTCCAGTCACACCTCAGGTACCTTTAAGACCAATGACTTAC
AAGGCAGCTGTAGATCTTAGCCACTTTTTAAAAGAAAAGGGGGGACTGGAAGGGCTAATTCACTCCCAAC
GAAGACAAGATATCCTTGATCTGTGGATCTACCACACACAAGGCTACTTCCCTGATTGGCAGAACTACAC
ACCAGGGCCAGGGATCAGATATCCACTGACCTTTGGATGGTGCTACAAGCTAGTACCAGTTGAGCAAGAG
AAGGTAGAAGAAGCCAATGAAGGAGAGAACACCCGCTTGTTACACCCTGTGAGCCTGCATGGGATGGATG
ACCCGGAGAGAGAAGTATTAGAGTGGAGGTTTGACAGCCGCCTAGCATTTCATCACATGGCCCGAGAGCT
GCATCCGGACTGTACTGGGTCTCTCTGGTTAGACCAGATCTGAGCCTGGGAGCTCTCTGGCTAACTAGGG
AACCCACTGCTTAAGCCTCAATAAAGCTTGCCTTGAGTGCTTCAAGTAGTGTGTGCCCGTCTGTTGTGTG
ACTCTGGTAACTAGAGATCCCTCAGACCCTTTTAGTCAGTGTGGAAAATCTCTAGCAGCATGTGAGCAAA
AGGCCAGCAAAAGGCCAGGAACCGTAAAAAGGCCGCGTTGCTGGCGTTTTTCCATAGGCTCCGCCCCCCT
GACGAGCATCACAAAAATCGACGCTCAAGTCAGAGGTGGCGAAACCCGACAGGACTATAAAGATACCAGG
CGTTTCCCCCTGGAAGCTCCCTCGTGCGCTCTCCTGTTCCGACCCTGCCGCTTACCGGATACCTGTCCGC
CTTTCTCCCTTCGGGAAGCGTGGCGCTTTCTCATAGCTCACGCTGTAGGTATCTCAGTTCGGTGTAGGTC
GTTCGCTCCAAGCTGGGCTGTGTGCACGAACCCCCCGTTCAGCCCGACCGCTGCGCCTTATCCGGTAACT
ATCGTCTTGAGTCCAACCCGGTAAGACACGACTTATCGCCACTGGCAGCAGCCACTGGTAACAGGATTAG
CAGAGCGAGGTATGTAGGCGGTGCTACAGAGTTCTTGAAGTGGTGGCCTAACTACGGCTACACTAGAAGA
ACAGTATTTGGTATCTGCGCTCTGCTGAAGCCAGTTACCTTCGGAAAAAGAGTTGGTAGCTCTTGATCCG
GCAAACAAACCACCGCTGGTAGCGGTGGTTTTTTTGTTTGCAAGCAGCAGATTACGCGCAGAAAAAAAGG
ATCTCAAGAAGATCCTTTGATCTTTTCTACGGGGTCTGACGCTCAGTGGAACGAAAACTCACGTTAAGGG
ATTTTGGTCATGAGATTATCAAAAAGGATCTTCACCTAGATCCTTTTAAATTAAAAATGAAGTTTTAAAT
CAATCTAAAGTATATATGAGTAAACTTGGTCTGACAGTTACCAATGCTTAATCAGTGAGGCACCTATCTC
AGCGATCTGTCTATTTCGTTCATCCATAGTTGCCTGACTCCCCGTCGTGTAGATAACTACGATACGGGAG
GGCTTACCATCTGGCCCCAGTGCTGCAATGATACCGCGAGACCCACGCTCACCGGCTCCAGATTTATCAG
CAATAAACCAGCCAGCCGGAAGGGCCGAGCGCAGAAGTGGTCCTGCAACTTTATCCGCCTCCATCCAGTC
TATTAATTGTTGCCGGGAAGCTAGAGTAAGTAGTTCGCCAGTTAATAGTTTGCGCAACGTTGTTGCCATT
GCTACAGGCATCGTGGTGTCACGCTCGTCGTTTGGTATGGCTTCATTCAGCTCCGGTTCCCAACGATCAA
GGCGAGTTACATGATCCCCCATGTTGTGCAAAAAAGCGGTTAGCTCCTTCGGTCCTCCGATCGTTGTCAG
AAGTAAGTTGGCCGCAGTGTTATCACTCATGGTTATGGCAGCACTGCATAATTCTCTTACTGTCATGCCA
TCCGTAAGATGCTTTTCTGTGACTGGTGAGTACTCAACCAAGTCATTCTGAGAATAGTGTATGCGGCGAC
CGAGTTGCTCTTGCCCGGCGTCAATACGGGATAATACCGCGCCACATAGCAGAACTTTAAAAGTGCTCAT
CATTGGAAAACGTTCTTCGGGGCGAAAACTCTCAAGGATCTTACCGCTGTTGAGATCCAGTTCGATGTAA
CCCACTCGTGCACCCAACTGATCTTCAGCATCTTTTACTTTCACCAGCGTTTCTGGGTGAGCAAAAACAG
GAAGGCAAAATGCCGCAAAAAAGGGAATAAGGGCGACACGGAAATGTTGAATACTCATACTCTTCCTTTT
TCAATATTATTGAAGCATTTATCAGGGTTATTGTCTCATGAGCGGATACATATTTGAATGTATTTAGAAA
AATAAACAAATAGGGGTTCCGCGCACATTTCCCCGAAAAGTGCCACCTGAC
Features (pLannotate 1.2.2; 26 found; start..end, strand, type, name):
     31..83      -  misc_feature   bom (fragment): basis of mobility region from pBR322
    238..617     +  enhancer       CMV enhancer: human cytomegalovirus immediate early enhancer
    618..817     +  promoter       CMV promoter: human cytomegalovirus (CMV) immediate early promoter
    835..1015    +  LTR            5' LTR (truncated): truncated 5' long terminal repeat (LTR) from HIV-1
   1062..1187    +  misc_feature   HIV-1 Ψ: packaging signal of human immunodeficiency virus type 1
   1171..1509    +  CDS            HIV-1 gag (fragment): gag protein from human immunodeficiency virus 1; gag
   1686..1919    +  misc_feature   RRE: The Rev response element (RRE) of HIV-1 allows for Rev-dependent mRNA export from the nucleus to the cytoplasm.
   2296..2396    +  CDS            Rev (fragment): human immunodeficiency virus 1 (HIV-1) Rev protein; rev; enhances nuclear export of unspliced and incompletely spliced viral mRNAs
   2446..2563    +  misc_feature   cPPT/CTS: central polypurine tract and central termination sequence of HIV-1
   2618..2931    +  promoter       U6 promoter: RNA polymerase III promoter for mouse U6 snRNA (Das et al., 1988)
   2944..2971    -  misc_feature   MCS (fragment): pBluescript multiple cloning site
   3006..3039    +  protein_bind   loxP: Cre-mediated recombination occurs in the 8-bp core sequence (GCATACAT). Cre recombinase
   3155..3458    +  enhancer       CMV enhancer: human cytomegalovirus immediate early enhancer
   3459..3662    +  promoter       CMV promoter: human cytomegalovirus (CMV) immediate early promoter
   3708..4439    +  CDS            TagRFP-T: TagRFP-T is a basic (constitutively fluorescent) red fluorescent protein published in 2008, derived from Entacmaea quadricolor. It has low acid sensitivity.
   4440..4471    +  misc_feature   MCS (fragment): multiple cloning site
   4515..4844    +  CDS            sspB (fragment): SSPB_HAEIN - Experimental evidence at protein level: Swiss-Prot protein existence level 1. Also stimulates degradation of the N-terminus of RseA (residues 1-108, alone or in complex with sigma-E) by ClpX-ClpP in a non-ssrA-mediated fashion. From Haemophilus influenzae (strain ATCC 51907 / DSM 11121 / KW20 / Rd).
   4899..4932    +  protein_bind   loxP: Cre-mediated recombination occurs in the 8-bp core sequence (GCATACAT). Cre recombinase
   4965..4988    +  misc_feature   MCS (fragment): pBluescript multiple cloning site
   4988..5578    +  misc_feature   WPRE: woodchuck hepatitis virus posttranscriptional regulatory element
   5579..5598    +  misc_feature   MCS (fragment): pBluescript multiple cloning site
   5600..6100    +  CDS            nef (fragment): NEF_HV1LA - Experimental evidence at protein level: Swiss-Prot protein existence level 1. Extracellular Nef protein targets CD4(+) T-lymphocytes for apoptosis by interacting with CXCR4 surface receptors. From Human immunodeficiency virus type 1 group M subtype B (isolate Lai) (HIV-1).
   6107..6287    +  LTR            5' LTR (truncated): truncated 5' long terminal repeat (LTR) from HIV-1
   6349..6937    -  rep_origin     ori: high-copy-number ColE1/pMB1/pBR322/pUC origin of replication
   7108..7968    -  CDS            AmpR: β-lactamase; bla; confers resistance to ampicillin, carbenicillin, and related antibiotics
   7969..8073    -  promoter       AmpR promoter: bla
