[The description below was written by a language model from this plasmid's Addgene catalogue record, the feature table of its GenBank file and pLannotate feature annotations shown in this document.]
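Description:
pLL7.0: tgRFPt-SSPB R73Q is an HIV-1-derived lentiviral transfer plasmid built on the pLentiLox7.0 backbone for expressing a red fluorescent SspB fusion in mammalian cells. It is maintained in E. coli through a high-copy ColE1/pUC-type origin and selected with ampicillin via the bla gene. The viral portion has the usual layout: an upstream CMV enhancer/promoter drives a truncated 5' LTR to produce genomic RNA in packaging cells. This is followed by the Ψ packaging signal with a gag fragment, the Rev response element for nuclear export, and the cPPT/CTS. A WPRE downstream of the cargo boosts transcript levels, and a second truncated LTR closes the provirus. A mouse U6 promoter inherited from the LentiLox design sits upstream of the cargo, but no hairpin or other Pol III-driven insert is annotated after it.

The payload is an internal CMV enhancer/promoter driving TagRFP-T fused at the N terminus, through a short linker derived from a cloning site, to an SspB fragment. The insert was cloned between AgeI and BamHI. The SspB carries R73Q, the variant the record calls "Micro", together with Y11K and A15E, which the depositor states disrupt natural SspB dimerization. Two loxP sites in the same orientation flank the whole CMV–fusion cassette, so Cre recombinase would excise it.

The associated publication describes the improved light-induced dimer (iLID) system for controlling protein localization and signaling. In that context this construct supplies a fluorescently trackable SspB binding partner. The two full-length sequence records (about 8.1 kb) carry matching annotations, while the held GenBank file covers only the TagRFP-T region.
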