Addgene plasmid #60416: pLL7.0: tgRFPt-SSPB R73Q
Purpose: Mammalian Expression of tgRFPt-Micro
Depositing lab: Brian Kuhlman. Depositing organization: University of North Carolina at Chapel Hill. Publication: Engineering an improved light-induced dimer (iLID) for controlling the localization and activity of signaling proteins. Guntas G, Hallett RA, Zimmerman SP, Williams T, Yumerefendi H, Bear JE, Kuhlman B. Proc Natl Acad Sci U S A. 2015 Jan 6;112(1):112-7. doi: 10.1073/pnas.1417910112. Epub 2014 Dec 22. PubMed 25535392.
Backbone
  Vector backbone: pLentiLox7.0
  Vector type: Mammalian Expression, Lentiviral, Cre/Lox
Growth in bacteria
  Bacterial resistance: Ampicillin, 100 μg/mL
  Growth temperature: 37°C
  Growth strain: DH5alpha
  Copy number: High Copy
Gene/Insert
  Gene/Insert name: tgRFPt-SSPB R73Q
  Species: Synthetic
  Insert size (bp): 1143
  Mutation: R73Q, Y11K and A15E
  Promoter: CMV
  Tag / fusion protein: TagRFPt (N terminal on insert)
  Cloning method: Restriction Enzyme; 5′ cloning site AgeI (not destroyed); 3′ cloning site BamHI (not destroyed)
  Sequencing primers: 5′ none; 3′ CAGCAACCAGGATTTATACAAGG
Terms and licenses: Academic/Nonprofit Terms; Industry Terms: Not Available to Industry
Depositor comments: The SspB used in this construct contains two amino acid mutations that disrupt the natural dimerization of SspB. These mutations are Y11K and A15E (residue numbering from pdb code 1ou9). Here is the sequence around the mutated residues with the sites of mutation in parentheses: SSPKRP(K)LLR(E)YYDWLVDNS
How to cite: pLL7.0: tgRFPt-SSPB R73Q was a gift from Brian Kuhlman (Addgene plasmid # 60416 ; http://n2t.net/addgene:60416 ; RRID:Addgene_60416)
