LOCUS       Exported 793 bp ds-DNA linear SYN 07-JUN-2021
DEFINITION  Mammalian Expression of tgRFPt-Micro.
ACCESSION   .
VERSION     .
KEYWORDS    pLL7.0: tgRFPt-SSPB R73Q
SOURCE      synthetic DNA construct
  ORGANISM  synthetic DNA construct
REFERENCE   1 (bases 1 to 793)
  AUTHORS   Guntas G, Hallett RA, Zimmerman SP, Williams T, Yumerefendi H, Bear
            JE, Kuhlman B
  TITLE     Engineering an improved light-induced dimer (iLID) for controlling
            the localization and activity of signaling proteins.
  JOURNAL   Proc Natl Acad Sci U S A. 2015 Jan 6;112(1):112-7. doi:
            10.1073/pnas.1417910112. Epub 2014 Dec 22.
  PUBMED    25535392
REFERENCE   2 (bases 1 to 793)
  AUTHORS   .
  TITLE     Direct Submission
  JOURNAL   Exported Jun 7, 2021 from SnapGene Server 1.1.58
            http://www.snapgene.com
FEATURES             Location/Qualifiers
     source          1..793
                     /organism="synthetic DNA construct"
                     /mol_type="other DNA"
     CDS             1..732
                     /codon_start=1
                     /product="photostable variant of TagRFP (Shaner et al.,
                     2008)"
                     /label=TagRFP-T
                     /translation="MVSKGEELIKENMHMKLYMEGTVNNHHFKCTSEGEGKPYEGTQTM
                     RIKVVEGGPLPFAFDILATSFMYGSRTFINHTQGIPDFFKQSFPEGFTWERVTTYEDGG
                     VLTATQDTSLQDGCLIYNVKIRGVNFPSNGPVMQKKTLGWEANTEMLYPADGGLEGRTD
                     MALKLVGGGHLICNFKTTYRSKKPAKNLKMPGVYYVDHRLERIKEADKETYVEQHEVAV
                     ARYCDLPSKLGHKLNGMDELYK"
ORIGIN
        1 atggtgtcta agggcgaaga gctgattaag gagaacatgc acatgaagct gtacatggag
       61 ggcaccgtga acaaccacca cttcaagtgc acatccgagg gcgaaggcaa gccctacgag
      121 ggcacccaga ccatgagaat caaggtggtc gagggcggcc ctctcccctt cgccttcgac
      181 atcctggcta ccagcttcat gtacggcagc agaaccttca tcaaccacac ccagggcatc
      241 cccgacttct ttaagcagtc cttccctgag ggcttcacat gggagagagt caccacatac
      301 gaagacgggg gcgtgctgac cgctacccag gacaccagcc tccaggacgg ctgcctcatc
      361 tacaacgtca agatcagagg ggtgaacttc ccatccaacg gccctgtgat gcagaagaaa
      421 acactcggct gggaggccaa caccgagatg ctgtaccccg ctgacggcgg cctggaaggc
      481 agaaccgaca tggccctgaa gctcgtgggc gggggccacc tgatctgcaa cttcaagacc
      541 acatacagat ccaagaaacc cgctaagaac ctcaagatgc ccggcgtcta ctatgtggac
      601 cacagactgg aaagaatcaa ggaggccgac aaagagacct acgtcgagca gcacgaggtg
      661 gctgtggcca gatactgcga cctccctagc aaactggggc acaaacttaa tggcatggac
      721 gagctgtaca agtccggact cagatctcga gctcaagctt cgaacgaatt cggcattgat
      781 ctgagcggcc tga
//
