>Addgene plasmid #60416 | pLL7.0: tgRFPt-SSPB R73Q | addgene partial sequence | sequence record 104530 | cPPT-F 5'-gggaaagaatagtagacataatag-3'
TTACAAAAATTCAAAATTTTCGGGTTTATTACAGGGACAGCAGAGATCCAGTTTGGTTAGTACCGCGCTC
TAGAGATCCGACGCGCCATCTCTAGGCCCGCGCCGGCCCCCTCGCACAGACTTGTGGGAGAAGCTCGGCT
ACTCCCCTGCCCCGGTTAATTTGCATATAATATTTCCTAGTAACTATAGAGGCTTAATGTGCGATAAAAG
ACAGATAATCTGTTCTTTTTAATACTAGCTACATTTTACATGATAGGCTTGGATTTCTATAAGAGATACA
AATACTAAATTATTATTTTAAAAAACAGCACAAAAGGAAACTCACCCTAACTGTAAAGTAATTGTGTGTT
TTGAGACTATAAATATCCCTTGGAGAAAAGCCTTGTTAACGCGCGGTGACCCTCGAGGTCGACGGTATCG
ATAAGCTCGCTTCACGAGATTCCAGCAGGTCGAGGGACCTAATAACTTCGTATAGCATACATTATACGAA
GTTATATTAAGGGTTCCAAGCTTAAGCGGCCGCGTGGATAACCGTATTACCGCCATGCATTAGTTATTAA
TAGTAATCAATTACGGGGTCATTAGTTCATAGCCCATATATGGAGTTCCGCGTTACATAACTTACGGTAA
ATGGCCCGCCTGGCTGACCGCCCAACGACCCCCGCCCATTGACGTCAATAATGACGTATGTTCCCATAGT
AACGCCAATAGGGACTTTCCATTGACGTCAATGGGTGGAGTATTTACGGTAAACTGCCCACTTGGCAGTA
CATCAAGTGTATCATATGCCAAGTACGCCCCCTATTGA
