>Addgene plasmid #60416 | pLL7.0: tgRFPt-SSPB R73Q | addgene partial sequence | sequence record 104531 | Futet-R 5'-CAAAGGCATTAAAGCAGCGT-3'
TACCAGTCAATCTTTCACAAATTTTGTAATCCAGAGGTTGATTATCGATAAGCTTGATATCGAATTGTAC
CTAGTGGAACCGGAACCCTTAAACATGTATAACTTCGTATAATGTATGCTATACGAAGTTATTAGGTCCC
TCGACGAATTGCCTGCAGGTTATCTTGATCCGGTGGATCCTTAACCAATATTCAGCTCGTCATAGATTTC
TTCTGGTTCGAACATCACACCATCGCCGTTCTCGCGAGCGTAAATGGCCAGAGCGGCACCCATCGGGATA
TACAGTTCACGAGACACGCCCTTAAACTGGGCGTTGAACTGGATAAAATCATTTGTCAGTTGCAGGTTGC
CGGTCGCACTTGCAGACAGATTCAGCACGATCTGACCGTCTTTCACATACTCCACGGGCACGTTCACGCC
CAGGTATGTGGCATCCACCACCAGATATGGGGTAAAGCTGTTATCAACCAGCCAATCGTAATATTCACGC
AGCAGCTTAGGGCGTTTCGGGGAGCTGAATTCCTGCAGGGTCAGGCCGCTCAGATCAATGCCGAATTCGT
TCGAAGCTTGAGCTCGAGATCTGAGTCCGGACTTGTACAGCTCGTCCATGCCATTAAGTTTGTGCCCCAG
TTTGCTAGGGAGGTCGCAGTATCTGGCCACAGCCACCTCGTGCTGCTCGACGTAGGTCTCTTTGTCGGCC
TCCTTGATTCTTTCCAGTCTGTGGTCCACATAGTAGACGCCGGGCATCTTGAGGTTCTTAGCGGGTTTCT
TGGATCTGTATGTGGTCTTGAAGTTGCAGATCA
